Addgene plasmid #233150: pMXs-mLhx3
Purpose: Retroviral expression of Lhx3
Depositing lab: Kate Galloway. Depositing organization: Massachusetts Institute of Technology. Publication: Proliferation history and transcription factor levels drive direct conversion to motor neurons. Wang NB, Lende-Dorn BA, Beitz AM, Han P, Adewumi HO, O'Shea TM, Galloway KE. Cell Syst. 2025 Apr 16;16(4):101205. doi: 10.1016/j.cels.2025.101205. Epub 2025 Mar 13. PubMed 40086434.
Backbone
  Vector backbone: pMXs-gw
  Vector type: Mammalian Expression, Retroviral
Growth in bacteria
  Bacterial resistance: Ampicillin, 100 μg/mL
  Growth temperature: 30°C
  Growth strain: NEB Stable
  Copy number: High Copy
Gene/Insert
  Gene/Insert name: Lhx3
  Species: M. musculus (mouse)
  Entrez Gene: Lhx3 (a.k.a. Lim3, P-LIM, mLIM3, mLim-3)
  Cloning method: Gateway Cloning
Terms and licenses: Academic/Nonprofit Terms; Industry Terms: Not Available to Industry
Depositor comments: Please visit https://doi.org/10.1101/2023.11.26.568736 for bioRxiv preprint.
How to cite: pMXs-mLhx3 was a gift from Kate Galloway (Addgene plasmid # 233150 ; http://n2t.net/addgene:233150 ; RRID:Addgene_233150)
