[The description below was written by a language model from this plasmid's Addgene catalogue record and pLannotate feature annotations shown in this document.]
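Description:
pMXs-mLhx3 is a Moloney murine leukemia virus (MMLV)-based gammaretroviral expression vector, built on the Gateway-adapted pMXs-gw backbone, for delivering mouse Lhx3 into mammalian cells. In bacteria it is maintained through a high-copy ColE1/pUC-type origin and selected with ampicillin via the β-lactamase gene and its native promoter. The sequenced plasmid is about 6.5 kb.

The retroviral cassette begins with a 5' MMLV LTR, followed by the Ψ packaging signal (with an MESV Ψ-like fragment), a truncated gag lacking its start codon, and a pol region that carries the splice acceptor. These elements allow the genomic RNA to be encapsidated in packaging cells that supply gag, pol and env in trans, and they support a spliced transcript for the insert. No separate internal promoter is annotated, so expression of the insert presumably depends on the 5' LTR. The full-length mouse Lhx3 coding sequence sits between attB1 and attB2 sites, the scars of Gateway recombination. No epitope tag, reporter or mammalian selection marker appears in the feature table. A WPRE downstream of the insert serves to enhance transcript stability and expression, and the cassette ends with the 3' LTR. That region is annotated as a short ΔU3-type fragment directly adjoining an MMLV LTR, most likely a split annotation of a single LTR rather than evidence of a self-inactivating design.

Lhx3 is a LIM-homeodomain transcriptional activator that acts with ISL1 and LDB1 in motor neuron and interneuron development. The plasmid was deposited with a study of direct conversion of cells to motor neurons, where it provides retroviral expression of this transcription factor.
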