Features (pLannotate 1.2.2; 16 found; start..end, strand, type, name):
    198..216     -  misc_feature   MCS (fragment): pBluescript multiple cloning site
    222..246     +  protein_bind   attB1: mutant version of attB; recombination site for the Gateway® BP reaction BP Clonase™
    289..1488    +  CDS            Lhx3: LHX3_MOUSE - Also known as Lim-3, Lim3, Plim. Experimental evidence at protein level: Swiss-Prot protein existence level 1. Required for the establishment of the specialized cells of the pituitary gland and the nervous system (By similarity). Involved in the development of interneurons and motor neurons in cooperation with LDB1 and ISL1. Acts as a transcriptional activator. Binds to and activates the promoter of the alpha-glycoprotein gene, and synergistically enhances transcription from the prolactin promoter in cooperation with Pou1f1/Pit-1. From Mus musculus (Mouse).
   1501..1525    -  protein_bind   attB2: mutant version of attB; recombination site for the Gateway® BP reaction BP Clonase™
   1542..2130    +  misc_feature   WPRE: woodchuck hepatitis virus posttranscriptional regulatory element
   2188..2309    +  LTR            3' LTR (ΔU3) (fragment): self-inactivating 3' long terminal repeat (LTR) from Moloney murine leukemia virus
   2310..2779    +  LTR            LTR: long terminal repeat from Moloney murine leukemia virus
   2845..2897    -  CDS            lacI (fragment): lac repressor; lacI; The lac repressor binds to the lac operator to inhibit transcription in E. coli. This inhibition can be relieved by adding lactose or isopropyl-β-D-thiogalactopyranoside (IPTG).
   3080..3668    -  rep_origin     ori: high-copy-number ColE1/pMB1/pBR322/pUC origin of replication
   3832..4692    -  CDS            AmpR: β-lactamase; bla; confers resistance to ampicillin, carbenicillin, and related antibiotics
   4693..4797    -  promoter       AmpR promoter: bla
   4827..5420    +  LTR            LTR: long terminal repeat from Moloney murine leukemia virus
   5483..5682    +  misc_feature   MMLV Ψ: packaging signal of Moloney murine leukemia virus (MMLV)
   5734..5822    +  misc_feature   MESV Ψ (fragment): packaging signal of murine embryonic stem cell virus
   5899..6315    +  CDS            gag (truncated): truncated Moloney murine leukemia virus (MMLV) gag gene lacking the start codon
   6325..179     +  misc_feature   pol region (across the origin): Moloney murine leukemia virus (MMLV) pol region containing the splice acceptor site
>Addgene plasmid #233150 | pMXs-mLhx3 | addgene full sequence | sequence record 463011 | Addgene NGS Result
TCGGCGACACAGTGTGGGTCCGCCGACACCAGACTAAGAACCTAGAACCTCGCTGGAAAGGACCTTACAC
AGTCCTGCTGACCACCCCCACCGCCCTCAAAGTAGACGGCATCGCAGCTTGGATACACGCCGCCCACGTG
AAGGCTGCCGACCCCGGGGGTGGACCATCCTCTAGACTGCCGGATCTAGCTAGTTAATCGACGGTATCGA
TAAGCTATCAAACAAGTTTGTACAAAAAAGCAGGCTCCACCAGGAACCAATTCAGTCGACTGGATCCGGT
ACGCCACCATGCTGCTAGAAGCAGAACTCGATTGCCACCGAGAGAGGCCCGGTGCCCCTGGAGCTTCTGC
CCTCTGTACCTTCAGCAGGACTCCAGAGATCCCGATGTGTGCAGGCTGTGACCAGCACATCTTGGACCGT
TTCATCCTTAAGGCTCTGGACCGACATTGGCACAGCAAGTGTCTCAAGTGCAGTGACTGCCACGTCCCTC
TGGCTGAGCGCTGCTTCAGCCGCGGGGAGAGCGTCTACTGCAAAGACGACTTCTTTAAGCGCTTCGGGAC
CAAGTGCGCCGCATGCCAGCTGGGCATCCCGCCCACGCAGGTGGTGCGCCGCGCCCAGGACTTCGTGTAC
CACCTGCATTGCTTCGCCTGCGTGGTCTGCAAGCGGCAGCTGGCCACGGGCGACGAGTTCTACCTCATGG
AAGACAGCCGGCTGGTGTGCAAGGCGGACTACGAAACAGCCAAGCAGCGAGAAGCCGAGGCCACAGCCAA
GCGGCCGCGCACCACCATCACCGCCAAGCAGCTGGAGACGCTGAAGAGCGCCTACAACACTTCGCCCAAG
CCGGCGCGCCACGTGCGCGAGCAGCTCTCCTCCGAGACCGGCCTGGACATGCGAGTGGTGCAGGTGTGGT
TCCAGAATCGCCGGGCTAAGGAAAAGAGACTGAAGAAAGACGCTGGCCGGCAGCGCTGGGGACAGTATTT
CCGCAATATGAAGCGCTCCCGCGGCAGTTCCAAGTCCGACAAGGACAGCATCCAGGAGGGACAAGACAGC
GACGCCGAAGTCTCCTTCACTGATGAGCCGTCCATGGCTGACATGGGGCCTGCTAATGGCCTGTACAGCA
GCCTGGGAGAGCCTGCCCCTGCGTTGGGCCGGCCCGTAGGAGGCCTGGGCAGCTTTACCCTGGATCACGG
AGGCTTGACGGGTCCAGAGCAGTACCGAGAGCTACGCCCAGGCAGCCCCTATGGCATCCCCCCATCTCCT
GCAGCCCCCCAGAGCCTTCCTGGCCCCCAGCCTCTCCTCTCCAGCCTGGTATACCCAGACACCAACTTGA
GCCTTGTCCCTTCAGGGCCCCCAGGTGGACCCCCACCCATGAGGGTGCTGGCTGGAAATGGGCCCAGCTC
CGACCTGTCCACAGAGAGCAGTTCTGGCTACCCAGACTTTCCTGCTAGCCCTGCTTCCTGGCTGGATGAA
GTAGACCATGCTCAGTTCTAAGATATCTAGACCCAGCTTTCTTGTACAAAGTGGTTCGATAGCTTATCGA
TAATCAACCTCTGGATTACAAAATTTGTGAAAGATTGACTGGTATTCTTAACTATGTTGCTCCTTTTACG
CTATGTGGATACGCTGCTTTAATGCCTTTGTATCATGCTATTGCTTCCCGTATGGCTTTCATTTTCTCCT
CCTTGTATAAATCCTGGTTGCTGTCTCTTTATGAGGAGTTGTGGCCCGTTGTCAGGCAACGTGGCGTGGT
GTGCACTGTGTTTGCTGACGCAACCCCCACTGGTTGGGGCATTGCCACCACCTGTCAGCTCCTTTCCGGG
ACTTTCGCTTTCCCCCTCCCTATTGCCACGGCGGAACTCATCGCCGCCTGCCTTGCCCGCTGCTGGACAG
GGGCTCGGCTGTTGGGCACTGACAATTCCGTGGTGTTGTCGGGGAAATCATCGTCCTTTCCTTGGCTGCT
CGCCTGTGTTGCCACCTGGATTCTGCGCGGGACGTCCTTCTGCTACGTCCCTTCGGCCCTCAATCCAGCG
GACCTTCCTTCCCGCGGCCTGCTGCCGGCTCTGCGGCCTCTTCCGCGTCTTCGCCTTCGCCCTCAGACGA
GTCGGATCTCCCTTTGGGCCGCCTCCCCGCATCGATACCGTCGACGATAAAATAAAAGATTTTATTTAGT
CTCCAGAAAAAGGGGGGAATGAAAGACCCCACCTGTAGGTTTGGCAAGCTAGCTTAAGTAACGCCATTTT
GCAAGGCATGGAAAAATACATAACTGAGAATAGAGAAGTTCAGATCAAGGTCAGGAACAGATGGAACAGC
TGAATATGGGCCAAACAGGATATCTGTGGTAAGCAGTTCCTGCCCCGGCTCAGGGCCAAGAACAGATGGA
ACAGCTGAATATGGGCCAAACAGGATATCTGTGGTAAGCAGTTCCTGCCCCGGCTCAGGGCCAAGAACAG
ATGGTCCCCAGATGCGGTCCAGCCCTCAGCAGTTTCTAGAGAACCATCAGATGTTTCCAGGGTGCCCCAA
GGACCTGAAATGACCCTGTGCCTTATTTGAACTAACCAATCAGTTCGCTTCTCGCTTCTGTTCGCGCGCT
TCTGCTCCCCGAGCTCAATAAAAGAGCCCACAACCCCTCACTCGGGGCGCCAGTCCTCCGATTGACTGAG
TCGCCCGGGTACCCGTGTATCCAATAAACCCTCTTGCAGTTGCATCCGACTTGTGGTCTCGCTGTTCCTT
GGGAGGGTCTCCTCTGAGTGATTGACTACCCGTCAGCGGGGGTCTTTCACATGCAGCATGTATCAAAATT
AATTTGGTTTTTTTTCTTAAGTATTTACATTAAATGGCCATAGTTGCATTAATGAATCGGCCAACGCGCG
GGGAGAGGCGGTTTGCGTATTGGGCGCTCTTCCGCTTCCTCGCTCACTGACTCGCTGCGCTCGGTCGTTC
GGCTGCGGCGAGCGGTATCAGCTCACTCAAAGGCGGTAATACGGTTATCCACAGAATCAGGGGATAACGC
AGGAAAGAACATGTGAGCAAAAGGCCAGCAAAAGGCCAGGAACCGTAAAAAGGCCGCGTTGCTGGCGTTT
TTCCATAGGCTCCGCCCCCCTGACGAGCATCACAAAAATCGACGCTCAAGTCAGAGGTGGCGAAACCCGA
CAGGACTATAAAGATACCAGGCGTTTCCCCCTGGAAGCTCCCTCGTGCGCTCTCCTGTTCCGACCCTGCC
GCTTACCGGATACCTGTCCGCCTTTCTCCCTTCGGGAAGCGTGGCGCTTTCTCATAGCTCACGCTGTAGG
TATCTCAGTTCGGTGTAGGTCGTTCGCTCCAAGCTGGGCTGTGTGCACGAACCCCCCGTTCAGCCCGACC
GCTGCGCCTTATCCGGTAACTATCGTCTTGAGTCCAACCCGGTAAGACACGACTTATCGCCACTGGCAGC
AGCCACTGGTAACAGGATTAGCAGAGCGAGGTATGTAGGCGGTGCTACAGAGTTCTTGAAGTGGTGGCCT
AACTACGGCTACACTAGAAGAACAGTATTTGGTATCTGCGCTCTGCTGAAGCCAGTTACCTTCGGAAAAA
GAGTTGGTAGCTCTTGATCCGGCAAACAAACCACCGCTGGTAGCGGTGGTTTTTTTGTTTGCAAGCAGCA
GATTACGCGCAGAAAAAAAGGATCTCAAGAAGATCCTTTGATCTTTTCTACGGGGTCTGACGCTCAGTGG
AACGAAAACTCACGTTAAGGGATTTTGGTCATGAGATTATCAAAAAGGATCTTCACCTAGATCCTTTTGC
GGCCGGCCGCAAATCAATCTAAAGTATATATGAGTAAACTTGGTCTGACAGTTACCAATGCTTAATCAGT
GAGGCACCTATCTCAGCGATCTGTCTATTTCGTTCATCCATAGTTGCCTGACTCCCCGTCGTGTAGATAA
CTACGATACGGGAGGGCTTACCATCTGGCCCCAGTGCTGCAATGATACCGCGAGACCCACGCTCACCGGC
TCCAGATTTATCAGCAATAAACCAGCCAGCCGGAAGGGCCGAGCGCAGAAGTGGTCCTGCAACTTTATCC
GCCTCCATCCAGTCTATTAATTGTTGCCGGGAAGCTAGAGTAAGTAGTTCGCCAGTTAATAGTTTGCGCA
ACGTTGTTGCCATTGCTACAGGCATCGTGGTGTCACGCTCGTCGTTTGGTATGGCTTCATTCAGCTCCGG
TTCCCAACGATCAAGGCGAGTTACATGATCCCCCATGTTGTGCAAAAAAGCGGTTAGCTCCTTCGGTCCT
CCGATCGTTGTCAGAAGTAAGTTGGCCGCAGTGTTATCACTCATGGTTATGGCAGCACTGCATAATTCTC
TTACTGTCATGCCATCCGTAAGATGCTTTTCTGTGACTGGTGAGTACTCAACCAAGTCATTCTGAGAATA
GTGTATGCGGCGACCGAGTTGCTCTTGCCCGGCGTCAATACGGGATAATACCGCGCCACATAGCAGAACT
TTAAAAGTGCTCATCATTGGAAAACGTTCTTCGGGGCGAAAACTCTCAAGGATCTTACCGCTGTTGAGAT
CCAGTTCGATGTAACCCACTCGTGCACCCAACTGATCTTCAGCATCTTTTACTTTCACCAGCGTTTCTGG
GTGAGCAAAAACAGGAAGGCAAAATGCCGCAAAAAAGGGAATAAGGGCGACACGGAAATGTTGAATACTC
ATACTCTTCCTTTTTCAATATTATTGAAGCATTTATCAGGGTTATTGTCTCATGAGCGGATACATATTTG
AATGTATTTAGAAAAATAAACAAATAGGGGTTCCGCGCACATTTCCCCGAAAAGTGCCACCTGCATAATG
AAAGACCCCACCTGTAGGTTTGGCAAGCTAGCTTAAGTAACGCCATTTTGCAAGGCATGGAAAAATACAT
AACTGAGAATAGAAAAGTTCAGATCAAGGTCAGGAACAGATGGAACAGCTGAATATGGGCCAAACAGGAT
ATCTGTGGTAAGCAGTTCCTGCCCCGGCTCAGGGCCAAGAACAGATGGAACAGCTGAATATGGGCCAAAC
AGGATATCTGTGGTAAGCAGTTCCTGCCCCGGCTCAGGGCCAAGAACAGATGGTCCCCAGATGCGGTCCA
GCCCTCAGCAGTTTCTAGAGAACCATCAGATGTTTCCAGGGTGCCCCAAGGACCTGAAATGACCCTGTGC
CTTATTTGAACTAACCAATCAGTTCGCTTCTCGCTTCTGTTCGCGCGCTTCTGCTCCCCGAGCTCAATAA
AAGAGCCCACAACCCCTCACTCGGCGCGCCAGTCCTCCGATTGACTGAGTCGCCCGGGTACCCGTGTATC
CAATAAACCCTCTTGCAGTTGCATCCGACTTGTGGTCTCGCTGTTCCTTGGGAGGGTCTCCTCTGAGTGA
TTGACTACCCGTCAGCGGGGGTCTTTCATTTGGGGGCTCGTCCGGGATCGGGAGACCCCTGCCCAGGGAC
CACCGACCCACCACCGGGAGGTAAGCTGGCCAGCAACTTATCTGTGTCTGTCCGATTGTCTAGTGTCTAT
GACTGATTTTATGCGCCTGCGTCGGTACTAGTTAGCTAACTAGCTCTGTATCTGGCGGACCCGTGGTGGA
ACTGACGAGTTCGGAACACCCGGCCGCAACCCTGGGAGACGTCCCAGGGACTTCGGGGGCCGTTTTTGTG
GCCCGACCTGAGTCCAAAAATCCCGATCGTTTTGGACTCTTTGGTGCACCCCCCTAATAGGAGGGATATG
TGGTTCTGGTAGGAGACGAGAACCTAAAACAGTTCCCGCCTCCGTCTGAATTTTTGCTTTCGGTTTGGGA
CCGAAGCCGCGCCGCGCGTCTTGTCTGCTGCAGCATCGTTCTGTGTTGTCTCTGTCTGACTGTGTTTCTG
TATTTGTCTGAAAATTAGGGCCAGACTGTTACCACTCCCTTAAGTTTGACCTTAGGTCACTGGAAAGATG
TCGAGCGGATCGCTCACAACCAGTCGGTAGATGTCAAGAAGAGACGTTGGGTTACCTTCTGCTCTGCAGA
ATGGCCAACCTTTAACGTCGGATGGCCGCGAGACGGCACCTTTAACCGAGACCTCATCACCCAGGTTAAG
ATCAAGGTCTTTTCACCTGGCCCGCATGGACACCCAGACCAGGTCCCCTACATCGTGACCTGGGAAGCCT
TGGCTTTTGACCCCCCTCCCTGGGTCAAGCCCTTTGTACACCCTAAGCCTCCGCCTCCTCTTCCTCCATC
CGCCCCGTCTCTCCCCCTTGAACCTCCTCGTTCGACCCCGCCTCGATCCTCCCTTTATCCAGCCCTCACT
CCTTCTCTAGGCGCCCCCATATGGCCATATGAGATCTTATATGGGGCACCCCCGCCCCTTGTAAACTTCC
CTGACCCTGACATGACAAGAGTTACTAACAGCCCCTCTCTCCAAGCTCACTTACAGGCTCTCTACTTAGT
CCAGCACGAAGTCTGGAGACCTCTGGCGGCAGCCTACCAAGAACAACTGGACCGACCGGTGGTACCTCAC
CCTTACCGAG
