>Addgene plasmid #233150 | pMXs-mLhx3 | depositor partial sequence | sequence record 458653 | mLhx3
ATGCTGCTAGAAGCAGAACTCGATTGCCACCGAGAGAGGCCCGGTGCCCCTGGAGCTTCTGCCCTCTGTA
CCTTCAGCAGGACTCCAGAGATCCCGATGTGTGCAGGCTGTGACCAGCACATCTTGGACCGTTTCATCCT
TAAGGCTCTGGACCGACATTGGCACAGCAAGTGTCTCAAGTGCAGTGACTGCCACGTCCCTCTGGCTGAG
CGCTGCTTCAGCCGCGGGGAGAGCGTCTACTGCAAAGACGACTTCTTTAAGCGCTTCGGGACCAAGTGCG
CCGCATGCCAGCTGGGCATCCCGCCCACGCAGGTGGTGCGCCGCGCCCAGGACTTCGTGTACCACCTGCA
TTGCTTCGCCTGCGTGGTCTGCAAGCGGCAGCTGGCCACGGGCGACGAGTTCTACCTCATGGAAGACAGC
CGGCTGGTGTGCAAGGCGGACTACGAAACAGCCAAGCAGCGAGAAGCCGAGGCCACAGCCAAGCGGCCGC
GCACCACCATCACCGCCAAGCAGCTGGAGACGCTGAAGAGCGCCTACAACACTTCGCCCAAGCCGGCGCG
CCACGTGCGCGAGCAGCTCTCCTCCGAGACCGGCCTGGACATGCGAGTGGTGCAGGTGTGGTTCCAGAAT
CGCCGGGCTAAGGAAAAGAGACTGAAGAAAGACGCTGGCCGGCAGCGCTGGGGACAGTATTTCCGCAATA
TGAAGCGCTCCCGCGGCAGTTCCAAGTCCGACAAGGACAGCATCCAGGAGGGACAAGACAGCGACGCCGA
AGTCTCCTTCACTGATGAGCCGTCCATGGCTGACATGGGGCCTGCTAATGGCCTGTACAGCAGCCTGGGA
GAGCCTGCCCCTGCGTTGGGCCGGCCCGTAGGAGGCCTGGGCAGCTTTACCCTGGATCACGGAGGCTTGA
CGGGTCCAGAGCAGTACCGAGAGCTACGCCCAGGCAGCCCCTATGGCATCCCCCCATCTCCTGCAGCCCC
CCAGAGCCTTCCTGGCCCCCAGCCTCTCCTCTCCAGCCTGGTATACCCAGACACCAACTTGAGCCTTGTC
CCTTCAGGGCCCCCAGGTGGACCCCCACCCATGAGGGTGCTGGCTGGAAATGGGCCCAGCTCCGACCTGT
CCACAGAGAGCAGTTCTGGCTACCCAGACTTTCCTGCTAGCCCTGCTTCCTGGCTGGATGAAGTAGACCA
TGCTCAGTTC
